Addgene plasmid #171279: pFTK007
Purpose: Part Plasmid Entry Vector (LVL0) from the Fungal Modular Cloning ToolKit.
Depositing lab: Arnold Driessen. Depositing organization: University of Groningen. Publication: Modular Synthetic Biology Toolkit for Filamentous Fungi. Mozsik L, Pohl C, Meyer V, Bovenberg RAL, Nygard Y, Driessen AJM. ACS Synth Biol. 2021 Nov 2. doi: 10.1021/acssynbio.1c00260. PubMed 34726388.
Backbone
  Vector backbone: pICH41295
  Vector type: Bacterial Expression, Yeast Expression, Synthetic Biology
Growth in bacteria
  Bacterial resistance: Spectinomycin, 50 μg/mL
  Growth temperature: 37°C
  Growth strain: DH5alpha
  Copy number: High Copy
Gene/Insert
  Gene/Insert name: PfraA An16g04690 promoter
  Species: Penicillium, Aspergillus, or other fungal sources
  Mutation: n/a
  Cloning method: Restriction Enzyme; 5′ cloning site Unknown (unknown if destroyed)
Terms and licenses: Academic/Nonprofit Terms; Industry Terms: Not Available to Industry
How to cite: pFTK007 was a gift from Arnold Driessen (Addgene plasmid # 171279 ; http://n2t.net/addgene:171279 ; RRID:Addgene_171279)
