[The description below was written by a language model from this plasmid's Addgene catalogue record and pLannotate feature annotations shown in this document.]
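Description:
pFTK007 is a level 0 (LVL0) part plasmid from the Fungal Modular Cloning ToolKit, built on the MoClo entry backbone pICH41295. It is a small (about 2.8 kb), high-copy plasmid maintained in E. coli. Replication relies on a ColE1/pUC-type origin. Selection is by spectinomycin, conferred by the aadA aminoglycoside adenylyltransferase gene, which lies downstream of a bla-type (AmpR) promoter. The short integrase, gentamicin acetyltransferase and lacI fragments in the feature table appear to be non-functional remnants, probably carried over with the integron-derived resistance cassette and the backbone's cloning region, rather than working genes.

The stored part is PfraA, the promoter of the An16g04690 locus. The catalogue gives the species only broadly, as Penicillium, Aspergillus or other fungal sources. The automated annotation does not label this promoter, so its exact coordinates are not recorded; it presumably sits in the unannotated region outside the resistance marker and origin. The cloning sites flanking it are also not stated. In modular cloning systems of this kind, level 0 plasmids hold single, sequence-verified parts such as promoters, coding sequences and terminators. Type IIS restriction enzymes release these parts with defined overhangs, allowing ordered one-pot assembly into higher-level transcription units and then multigene constructs.

pFTK007 is therefore not an expression vector. It serves as a donor of a fungal promoter module for driving genes of interest in constructs intended for filamentous fungi. The plasmid contains no fungal selection marker, reporter or replication element.
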