Features (pLannotate 1.2.2; 6 found; start..end, strand, type, name):
    110..214     +  promoter       AmpR promoter: bla
    205..285     -  CDS            int (fragment): INT2_ECOLX - Protein inferred from homology: Swiss-Prot protein existence level 3. Putative integrase believed to be involved in the insertion of antibiotic resistance genes into plasmids and transposons. From Escherichia coli.
    373..429     +  CDS            GmR (fragment): gentamycin acetyltransferase; aacC1; confers resistance to gentamycin
    436..1224    +  CDS            aadA: S3AD_ECOLX - Experimental evidence at protein level: Swiss-Prot protein existence level 1. Mediates bacterial resistance to the antibiotics streptomycin and spectinomycin. From Escherichia coli.
   1398..1986    +  rep_origin     ori: high-copy-number ColE1/pMB1/pBR322/pUC origin of replication
   2169..2218    +  CDS            lacI (fragment): lac repressor; lacI; The lac repressor binds to the lac operator to inhibit transcription in E. coli. This inhibition can be relieved by adding lactose or isopropyl-β-D-thiogalactopyranoside (IPTG).
>Addgene plasmid #171279 | pFTK007 | addgene full sequence | sequence record 349458 | Addgene NGS Result
GTGGCTCTTCAGTGGACGAAAGGGCCTCGTGATACGCCTATTTTTATAGGTTAATGTCATGATAATAATG
GTTTCTTAGACGTCAGGTGGCACTTTTCGGGGAAATGTGCGCGGAACCCCTATTTGTTTATTTTTCTAAA
TACATTCAAATATGTATCCGCTCATGAGACAATAACCCTGATAAATGCTTCAATAATATTGAAAAAGGAA
GAGTATGCGCTCACGCAACTGGTCCAGAACCTTGACCGAACGCAGCGGTGGTAACGGCGCAGTGGCGGTT
TTCATGGCTTGTTATGACTGTTTTTTTTTGGGGTACAGTCTATGCCTCGGGCATCCAAGCAGCAAGCGCG
TTACGCCGTGGGTCGATGTTTGATGTTATGGAGCAGCAACGATGTTACGCAGCAGGGCAGTCGCCCTAAA
ACAAAGTTAAACATCATGAGGGAAGCGGTGATCGCCGAAGTATCGACTCAACTATCAGAGGTAGTTGGCG
TCATCGAGCGCCATCTCGAACCGACGTTGCTGGCCGTACATTTGTACGGCTCCGCAGTGGATGGCGGCCT
GAAGCCACACAGCGATATTGATTTGCTGGTTACGGTGACCGTAAGGCTTGATGAAACAACGCGGCGAGCT
TTGATCAACGACCTTTTGGAAACTTCGGCTTCCCCTGGAGAGAGCGAGATTCTCCGCGCTGTAGAAGTCA
CCATTGTTGTGCACGACGACATCATTCCGTGGCGTTATCCAGCTAAGCGCGAACTGCAATTTGGAGAATG
GCAGCGCAATGACATTCTTGCAGGTATCTTCGAGCCAGCCACGATCGACATTGATCTGGCTATCTTGCTG
ACAAAAGCAAGAGAACATAGCGTTGCCTTGGTAGGTCCAGCGGCGGAGGAACTCTTTGATCCGGTTCCTG
AACAGGATCTATTTGAGGCGCTAAATGAAACCTTAACGCTATGGAACTCGCCGCCCGACTGGGCTGGCGA
TGAGCGAAATGTAGTGCTTACGTTGTCCCGCATTTGGTACAGCGCAGTAACCGGCAAAATCGCGCCGAAG
GATGTCGCTGCCGACTGGGCAATGGAGCGCCTGCCGGCCCAGTATCAGCCCGTCATACTTGAAGCTAGAC
AGGCTTATCTTGGACAAGAAGAAGATCGCTTGGCCTCGCGCGCAGATCAGTTGGAAGAATTTGTCCATTA
CGTAAAAGGCGAGATCACCAAGGTAGTCGGCAAATAACTGTCAGACCAAGTTTACTCATATATACTTTAG
ATTGATTTAAAACTTCATTTTTAATTTAAAAGGATCTAGGTGAAGATCCTTTTTGATAATCTCATGACCA
AAATCCCTTAACGTGAGTTTTCGTTCCACTGAGCGTCAGACCCCGTAGAAAAGATCAAAGGATCTTCTTG
AGATCCTTTTTTTCTGCGCGTAATCTGCTGCTTGCAAACAAAAAAACCACCGCTACCAGCGGTGGTTTGT
TTGCCGGATCAAGAGCTACCAACTCTTTTTCCGAAGGTAACTGGCTTCAGCAGAGCGCAGATACCAAATA
CTGTTCTTCTAGTGTAGCCGTAGTTAGGCCACCACTTCAAGAACTCTGTAGCACCGCCTACATACCTCGC
TCTGCTAATCCTGTTACCAGTGGCTGCTGCCAGTGGCGATAAGTCGTGTCTTACCGGGTTGGACTCAAGA
CGATAGTTACCGGATAAGGCGCAGCGGTCGGGCTGAACGGGGGGTTCGTGCACACAGCCCAGCTTGGAGC
GAACGACCTACACCGAACTGAGATACCTACAGCGTGAGCTATGAGAAAGCGCCACGCTTCCCGAAGGGAG
AAAGGCGGACAGGTATCCGGTAAGCGGCAGGGTCGGAACAGGAGAGCGCACGAGGGAGCTTCCAGGGGGA
AACGCCTGGTATCTTTATAGTCCTGTCGGGTTTCGCCACCTCTGACTTGAGCGTCGATTTTTGTGATGCT
CGTCAGGGGGGCGGAGCCTATGGAAAAACGCCAGCAACGCGGCCTTTTTACGGTTCCTGGCCTTTTGCTG
GCCTTTTGCTCACATGTTCTTTCCTGCGTTATCCCCTGATTCTGTGGATAACCGTATTACCGCCTTTGAG
TGAGCTGATACCGCTCGCCGCAGCCGAACGACCGAGCGCAGCGAGTCAGTGAGCGAGGAAGCGGAAGAGC
GCCCAATACGCAAACCGCCTCTCCCCGCGCGTTGGCCGATTCATTAATCACTCTGTGGTCTCAGGAGAAT
ATTGGTGTTTCAGTCCCAAGCAATTTTTGTCTCATGTGTCAGACATGTTCTATCTTCCACTTAGAGAGCT
TTGCTGTATGATTAGGTTTTTGGATGGTAAATGTATAGTTATTTTCGCACTTGTTCTCATTTGTTTGTGA
TATAAGCCGGCTACATCTCATTCTAAGTATAAATTAAATTGCAATTTCAAAGACGTCTCAGTAATTACTG
ATCACTATAAACCTGGTTTTGCCATACCGTAAGGCAACAGCCATCTTCATAACTAACTAGTCCGTTACAT
ATGAAATACATAAATGGCGCTTAATAATCCAGCGCAACGCCCGACCGCTTTGACAGGTAAGCGCACGTGA
CATTAAATAGGGCATCCACATCAGGGTAGATACGCATCACATGACCCGCACATCCTAAGCGAGGGACGGG
TAAGTTGAAGGAGCGAAAGACATCAGAACATCTTGGACGGTTTTTCGAACATCCATCCAGCCAGCAACAA
ACCGCCAAAAATGTGAGACCACGAA
